>Addgene plasmid #49388 | pLPS-hAkt1-gfp | addgene partial sequence | sequence record 74727 | CMV-F 5'-CGCAAATGGGCGGTAGGCGTG-3'
CTGGTTTAGTGAACCGTCAGATCCGCTAGCATAACTTCGTATAGCATACATTATACGAAGTTATCAGTCG
ACGGTACCGGACATATGCCCGGGAATTCAGAGGAGCGCGTGAGCGTCGCGGGAGCCTCGGGCACCATGAG
CGACGTGGCTATTGTGAAGGAGGGTTGGCTGCACAAACGAGGGGAGTACATCAAGACCTGGCGGCCACGC
TACTTCCTCCTCAAGAATGATGGCACCTTCATTGGCTACAAGGAGCGGCCGCAGGATGTGGACCAACGTG
AGGCTCCCCTCAACAACTTCTCTGTGGCGCAGTGCCAGCTGATGAAGACGGAGCGGCCCCGGCCCAACAC
CTTCATCATCCGCTGCCTGCAGTGGACCACTGTCATCGAACGCACCTTCCATGTGGAGACTCCTGAGGAG
CGGGAGGAGTGGACAACCGCCATCCAGACTGTGGCTGACGGCCTCAAGAAGCAGGAGGAGGAGGAGATGG
ACTTCCGGTCGGGCTCACCCAGTGACAACTCAGGGGCTGAAGAGATGGAGGTGTCCCTGGCCAAGCCCAA
GCACCGCGTGACCATGAACGAGTTTGAGTACCTGAAGCTGCTGGGCAAGGGCACTTTCGGCAAGGTGATC
CTGGTGAAGGAGAAGGCCACAGGCCGCTACTACGCCATGAAGATCCTCAAGAAGGAAGTCATCGTGGCCA
AGGACGAGGTGGCCCACACACTCACCGAGAACCGCGTCCTGCAGAACTCCAGGCACCCCTTCCTCACAGC
CCTGAAGTACTCTTTCCAGACCCACGACCGCCTCTGCTTTGTCATGGAGTACGCCAACGGGGGCGAGCTG
TTCTTCCACCTGTCCCGGGAGCGTGTGTTCTCCGAGGACCGGGCCCGCTTCTATGGCGCTGA
