>Addgene plasmid #49388 | pLPS-hAkt1-gfp | addgene partial sequence | sequence record 75104 | EGFP-N 5'-CGTCGCCGTCCAGCTCGACCAG-3'
TTGCTCGCGACCGGTAGCTGTGGAAAAAAAAGGGACAGGATAAGTATGATATTGTCAAGGAAACCCTGAA
TTCGAAGCTTGAGCTCGAGATCCACGTCAGGTGGCACTTTTCGGGGAAATGTGCGCGGAACCCCTATTTG
TTTATTTTTCTAAATACATTCAAATATGTATCCGCTCATGAGACAATAACCCTGATAAATGCTTCAATAA
TATTGGATCTATAACTTCGTATAATGTATGCTATACGAAGTTATGGATCTTTCAGGAGCTAAGGAAGCTA
AAATGGAGAAAAAAATCACTGGATATACCACCGTTGATATATCCCAATGGCATCGTAAAGAACATTTTGA
GGCATTTCAGTCAGTTGCTCAATGTACCTATAACCAGACCGTTCAGCTGGATATTACGGCCTTTTTAAAG
ACCGTAAAGAAAAATAAGCACAAGTTTTATCCGGCCTTTATTCACATTCTTGCCCGCCTGATGAATGCTC
ATCCGGAATTTCGTATGGCAATGAAAGACGGTGAGCTGGTGATATGGGATAGTGTTCACCCTTGTTACAC
CGTTTTCCATGAGCAAACTGAAACGTTTTCATCGCTCTGGAGTGAATACCACGACGATTTCCGGCAGTTT
CTACACATATATTCGCAAGATGTGGCGTGTTACGGTGAAAACCTGGCCTATTTCCCTAAAGGGTTTATTG
AGAATATGTTTTTCGTCTCAGCCAATCCCTGGGTGAGTTTCACCAGTTTTGATTTAAACGTGGCCAATAT
GGACAACTTCTTCGCCCCCGTTTTCACCATGGGCAAATATTATACGCAAGGCGACA
