[The description below was written by a language model from this plasmid's Addgene catalogue record.]
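Description:
pLPS-hAkt1-gfp is a mammalian expression plasmid that produces human Akt1 (also known as PKB-alpha) fused at its C terminus to EGFP. It is built on Clontech's pLPS-3'EGFP, an acceptor vector of about 4.9 kb designed to receive inserts by Cre/loxP recombination rather than by conventional restriction cloning. The plasmid is maintained at high copy in E. coli under combined chloramphenicol and kanamycin selection. In mammalian cells, a neomycin resistance marker allows selection of stable transfectants with G418. The record does not state the origin of replication, and no feature table is provided, so the exact arrangement of elements cannot be confirmed beyond the catalogue fields.

The insert is roughly 1.5 kb of human AKT1 coding sequence, derived from a GenBank cDNA reference. Its stop codon (TGA) has been changed to CCA so that translation can read through into the downstream tag. According to the depositor, the gene was moved from a matching donor plasmid (pDNR-hAkt1) into the acceptor by Cre-mediated recombination at the loxP sites. Transcription is driven by the cytomegalovirus immediate early promoter. The EGFP sequence sits 3' of the insert on the backbone and is joined to Akt1 through intron splicing of the transcript, which presumably removes the intervening recombination-derived sequence so that a continuous Akt1-EGFP open reading frame results.

The stated purpose is mammalian expression of the Akt1-EGFP fusion. Such a fusion would typically be used for fluorescence-based detection or tracking of the kinase in transfected cells, although the record does not describe specific applications.
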