Addgene plasmid #49388: pLPS-hAkt1-gfp
Purpose: mammalian expression of human Akt1 fused to EGFP
Depositing lab: Randall McKinnon. Depositing organization: Rutgers, The State University of New Jersey.
Backbone
  Vector backbone: pLPS-3'EGFP
  Backbone manufacturer: Clontech
  Backbone size w/o insert (bp): 4900
  Vector type: Mammalian Expression, Cre/Lox ; acceptor vector
  Selectable markers: Neomycin (select with G418)
Growth in bacteria
  Bacterial resistance: Chloramphenicol and Kanamycin, 25 & 50 μg/mL
  Growth temperature: 37°C
  Growth strain: DH5alpha
  Copy number: High Copy
Gene/Insert
  Gene/Insert name: Akt1 (alt name: v-akt murine thymoma viral oncogene homolog 1)
  Species: H. sapiens (human)
  Insert size (bp): 1487
  Mutation: tga to cca at nt 1725 with respect to GenBank ID BC000479
  GenBank ID: BC000479
  Entrez Gene: AKT1 (a.k.a. AKT, PKB, PKB-ALPHA, PRKBA, RAC, RAC-ALPHA)
  Promoter: CMV
  Tag / fusion protein: EGFP (C terminal on backbone)
  Cloning method: Unknown
  Sequencing primers: 5′ CMV-F; 3′ EGFP-N
Terms and licenses: Academic/Nonprofit Terms; Industry Terms: Not Available to Industry
Depositor comments: hAkt1 was transferred from the donor vector (pDNR-hAkt1, Addgene plasmid #49387) to the acceptor vector using Cre-mediated recombination at the LoxP sites. When the recombinant construct is expressed in mammalian cells, EGFP is expressed from the immediate early promoter of cytomegalovirus (pCMV IE) as a 3' fusion to Akt1, through intron splicing.
How to cite: pLPS-hAkt1-gfp was a gift from Randall McKinnon (Addgene plasmid # 49388 ; http://n2t.net/addgene:49388 ; RRID:Addgene_49388)
